Addgene plasmid #237077: CRAF(RBD-CRD)-SmBiT BiBiT-Ready Vector
Purpose: Express CRAF(RBD-CRD)-SmBiT Fusion Protein in Mammalian Cells under a CMV promoter
Depositing lab: Promega Corporation.
Backbone
  Vector backbone: pFC220K SmBiT CMV-BlastFlexi Vector
  Vector type: Mammalian Expression
  Selectable markers: Blasticidin
Growth in bacteria
  Bacterial resistance: Kanamycin, 50 μg/mL
  Growth temperature: 37°C
  Growth strain: DH5alpha
  Copy number: High Copy
Gene/Insert
  Gene/Insert name: CRAF
  Species: H. sapiens (human)
  Mutation: Ras Binding Domain-Cysteine Rich Domain
  Entrez Gene: RAF1 (a.k.a. CMD1NN, CRAF, NS5, Raf-1, c-Raf)
  Promoter: CMV
  Tag / fusion protein: SmBiT (C terminal on backbone)
  Cloning method: Other
Terms and licenses: Academic/Nonprofit Terms; Industry Terms
How to cite: CRAF(RBD-CRD)-SmBiT BiBiT-Ready Vector was a gift from Promega Corporation (Addgene plasmid # 237077 ; http://n2t.net/addgene:237077 ; RRID:Addgene_237077)
