[The description below was written by a language model from this plasmid's Addgene catalogue record and pLannotate feature annotations shown in this document.]
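Description:
CRAF(RBD-CRD)-SmBiT BiBiT-Ready Vector is a 4.7 kb mammalian expression plasmid built on the pFC220K SmBiT CMV-BlastFlexi backbone. It is maintained in E. coli at high copy through a ColE1/pUC-type origin and selected with kanamycin, with the neo/nptII resistance gene driven by the bacterial EM7 promoter. For selection in mammalian cells, a separate cassette on the opposite strand places the blasticidin S deaminase gene (BSD) under the SV40 enhancer/early promoter and terminates it with a synthetic poly(A) signal. A single loxP site sits just upstream of the EM7-neo unit; the record does not explain its intended role.

The payload is a fragment of human RAF1 (CRAF) limited to the Ras-binding domain and cysteine-rich domain, the N-terminal region through which the kinase engages active Ras at the membrane. It is expressed from the CMV immediate-early enhancer and promoter, followed by a chimeric β-globin/immunoglobulin intron that typically improves transcript processing, and closed by an SV40 poly(A) signal. A T7 promoter immediately upstream of the coding region could also support in vitro transcription. According to the catalogue entry, the backbone supplies a C-terminal SmBiT tag, the small peptide half of the split NanoLuc (NanoBiT) luciferase. The automated annotation does not label it, but it presumably lies in the short stretch between the RAF1 fragment and the residual cloning-site sequence.

SmBiT gives luminescence only when brought next to its LgBiT partner, so this construct is suited to serve as one half of a complementation pair in live mammalian cells, for example to report on Ras–RAF interaction. The record itself states only the expression purpose and does not define "BiBiT-Ready."
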