Features (pLannotate 1.2.2; 17 found; start..end, strand, type, name):
     24..105     -  polyA_signal   SV40 poly(A) signal: SV40 polyadenylation signal
    128..211     -  CDS            large T antigen (fragment): large T antigen from SV40 (simian virus 40)
    276..641     +  enhancer       CMV enhancer: human cytomegalovirus immediate early enhancer
    643..842     +  promoter       CMV promoter: human cytomegalovirus (CMV) immediate early promoter
    981..1113    +  intron         chimeric intron: chimera between introns from human β-globin and immunoglobulin heavy chain genes
   1157..1175    +  promoter       T7 promoter: promoter for bacteriophage T7 RNA polymerase
   1192..1617    +  CDS            RAF1 (fragment): RAF1_HUMAN - Also known as RAF. Experimental evidence at protein level: Swiss-Prot protein existence level 1. Serine/threonine-protein kinase that acts as a regulatory link between the membrane-associated Ras GTPases and the MAPK/ERK cascade, and this critical regulatory link functions as a switch determining cell fate decisions including proliferation, differentiation, apoptosis, survival and oncogenic transformation. RAF1 activation initiates a mitogen-activated protein kinase (MAPK) cascade that comprises a sequential phosphorylation of the dual-specific MAPK kinases (MAP2K1/MEK1 and MAP2K2
   1707..1736    +  misc_feature   MCS (fragment): pUC18/19 multiple cloning site
   1785..1906    -  polyA_signal   SV40 poly(A) signal: SV40 polyadenylation signal
   1929..1997    -  CDS            large T antigen (fragment): large T antigen from SV40 (simian virus 40)
   2021..2054    +  protein_bind   loxP: Cre-mediated recombination occurs in the 8-bp core sequence (GCATACAT). Cre recombinase
   2064..2111    +  promoter       EM7 promoter: synthetic bacterial promoter&nbsp
   2143..2934    +  CDS            neo: KKA2_KLEPN - Also known as kan, nptII. Experimental evidence at protein level: Swiss-Prot protein existence level 1. Resistance to kanamycin, neomycin, paromomycin, ribostamycin, butirosin and gentamicin B. From Klebsiella pneumoniae.
   3095..3683    -  rep_origin     ori: high-copy-number ColE1/pMB1/pBR322/pUC origin of replication
   3809..3857    -  polyA_signal   poly(A) signal: synthetic polyadenylation signal
   3881..4279    -  CDS            BSD: blasticidin S deaminase; Aspergillus terreus BSD; confers resistance to blasticidin
   4310..4667    -  promoter       SV40 promoter: SV40 enhancer and early promoter
>Addgene plasmid #237077 | CRAF(RBD-CRD)-SmBiT BiBiT-Ready Vector | addgene full sequence | sequence record 471924 | Addgene NGS Result
AAGACGCGTTAATTAAGACGTCGGCAGTGAAAAAAATGCTTTATTTGTGAAATTTGTGATGCTATTGCTT
TATTTGTAACCATTATAAGCTGCAATAAACAAGTTAACAACAACAATTGCATTCATTTTATGTTTCAGGT
TCAGGGGGAGGTGTGGGAGGTTTTTTAAAGCAAGTAAAACCTCTACAAATGTGGTATGGCTGATTATGAT
CCGCGGCCGCAATACGTCGACGTTATCAGCTGACTTCGTACGAGAGCCTAGGATTATGGCGCGCCACTAG
TTATTAATAGTAATCAATTACGGGGTCATTAGTTCATAGCCCATATATGGAGTTCCGCGTTACATAACTT
ACGGTAAATGGCCCGCCTGGCTGACCGCCCAACGACCCCCGCCCATTGACGTCAATAATGACGTATGTTC
CCATAGTAACGCCAATAGGGACTTTCCATTGACGTCAATGGGTGGAGTATTTACGGTAAACTGCCCACTT
GGCAGTACATCAAGTGTATCATATGCCAAGTCCGCCCCCTATTGACGTCAATGACGGTAAATGGCCCGCC
TGGCATTATGCCCAGTACATGACCTTACGGGACTTTCCTACTTGGCAGTACATCTACGTATTAGTCATCG
CTATTACCATGGTGATGCGGTTTTGGCAGTACACCAATGGGCGTGGATAGCGGTTTGACTCACGGGGATT
TCCAAGTCTCCACCCCATTGACGTCAATGGGAGTTTGTTTTGGCACCAAAATCAACGGGACTTTCCAAAA
TGTCGTAATAACCCCGCCCCGTTGACGCAAATGGGCGGTAGGCGTGTACGGTGGGAGGTCTATATAAGCA
GAGCTGGTTTAGTGAACCGTCAGATCACTAGAAGCTTTATTGCGGTAGTTTATCACAGTTAAATTGCTAA
CGCAGTCAGTGCTTCTGACACAACAGTCTCGAACTTAAGCTGCAGAAGTTGGTCGTGAGGCACTGGGCAG
GTAAGTATCAAGGTTACAAGACAGGTTTAAGGAGACCAATAGAAACTGGGCTTGTCGAGACAGAGAAGAC
TCTTGCGTTTCTGATAGGCACCTATTGGTCTTACTGACATCCACTTTGCCTTTCTCTCCACAGGTGTCCA
CTCCCAGTTCAATTACAGCTCTTAAGGCTAGAGTATTAATACGACTCACTATAGGGCTAGCGATCGCCAT
GCCTTCTAAGACAAGCAACACTATCCGTGTTTTCTTGCCGAACAAGCAAAGAACAGTGGTCAATGTGCGA
AATGGAATGAGCTTGCATGACTGCCTTATGAAAGCACTCAAGGTGAGGGGCCTGCAACCAGAGTGCTGTG
CAGTGTTCAGACTTCTCCACGAACACAAAGGTAAAAAAGCACGCTTAGATTGGAATACTGATGCTGCGTC
TTTGATTGGAGAAGAACTTCAAGTAGATTTCCTGGATCATGTTCCCCTCACAACACACAACTTTGCTCGG
AAGACGTTCCTGAAGCTTGCCTTCTGTGACATCTGTCAGAAATTCCTGCTCAATGGATTTCGATGTCAGA
CTTGTGGCTACAAATTTCATGAGCACTGTAGCACCAAAGTACCTACTATGTGTGTGGACTGGAGTAACGT
TTCTCAAGGCAGTTCAGGTGGTGGCGGGAGCGGAGGTGGAGGCTCGAGCGGTGTGACCGGCTACCGGCTG
TTCGAGGAGATTCTGTAAGGCCGCGACTCTAGAGTCGACCTGCAGGCATGCAAGCTGATTTGGCTGCTGC
CACCGCTGAGCAAGGCCGCTTCGAGCAGACATGATAAGATACATTGATGAGTTTGGACAAACCACAACTA
GAATGCAGTGAAAAAAATGCTTTATTTGTGAAATTTGTGATGCTATTGCTTTATTTGTAACCATTATAAG
CTGCAATAAACAAGTTAACAACAACAATTGCATTCATTTTATGTTTCAGGTTCAGGGGGAGATGTGGGAG
GTTTTTTTAAGCAAGTAAAACCTCTACAAATGTGGTAAAATCTTAATTAAGAATTCTAATATAACTTCGT
ATAGCATACATTATACGAAGTTATGGATCCACTGTTGACAATTAATCATCGGCATAGTATATCGGCATAG
TATAATACGACAAGGTGAGGAACTAAACCCAGGAGGCAGATCATGATTGAACAAGATGGATTGCACGCAG
GTTCTCCGGCCGCTTGGGTGGAGAGGCTATTCGGCTATGACTGGGCACAACAGACAATCGGCTGCTCTGA
TGCCGCCGTGTTCCGGCTGTCAGCGCAGGGGCGCCCGGTTCTTTTTGTCAAGACCGACCTGTCCGGTGCC
CTGAATGAACTGCAGGACGAGGCAGCGCGGCTATCGTGGCTGGCCACGACGGGCGTTCCTTGCGCAGCTG
TGCTCGACGTTGTCACTGAAGCGGGAAGGGACTGGCTGCTATTGGGCGAAGTGCCGGGGCAGGATCTCCT
GTCATCTCACCTTGCTCCTGCCGAGAAAGTATCCATCATGGCTGATGCAATGCGGCGGCTGCATACGCTT
GATCCGGCTACCTGCCCATTCGACCACCAAGCGAAACATCGCATCGAGCGAGCACGTACTCGGATGGAAG
CCGGTCTTGTCGATCAGGATGATCTGGACGAAGAGCATCAGGGGCTCGCGCCAGCCGAACTGTTCGCCAG
GCTCAAGGCGCGCATGCCCGACGGCGAGGATCTCGTCGTGACCCATGGCGATGCCTGCTTGCCGAATATC
ATGGTGGAAAATGGCCGCTTTTCTGGATTCATCGACTGTGGCCGGCTGGGTGTGGCGGACCGCTATCAGG
ACATAGCGTTGGCTACCCGTGATATTGCTGAAGAGCTTGGCGGCGAATGGGCTGACCGCTTCCTCGTGCT
TTACGGTATCGCCGCTCCCGATTCGCAGCGCATCGCCTTCTATCGCCTTCTTGACGAGTTCTTCTGATTC
GAAATGACCGACCAAGCGACGCCCAACCGGTATCAGCTCACTCAAAGGCGGTAATACGGTTATCCACAGA
ATCAGGGGATAACGCAGGAAAGAACATGTGAGCAAAAGGCCAGCAAAAGGCCAGGAACCGTAAAAAGGCC
GCGTTGCTGGCGTTTTTCCATAGGCTCCGCCCCCCTGACGAGCATCACAAAAATCGACGCTCAAGTCAGA
GGTGGCGAAACCCGACAGGACTATAAAGATACCAGGCGTTTCCCCCTGGAAGCTCCCTCGTGCGCTCTCC
TGTTCCGACCCTGCCGCTTACCGGATACCTGTCCGCCTTTCTCCCTTCGGGAAGCGTGGCGCTTTCTCAT
AGCTCACGCTGTAGGTATCTCAGTTCGGTGTAGGTCGTTCGCTCCAAGCTGGGCTGTGTGCACGAACCCC
CCGTTCAGCCCGACCGCTGCGCCTTATCCGGTAACTATCGTCTTGAGTCCAACCCGGTAAGACACGACTT
ATCGCCACTGGCAGCAGCCACTGGTAACAGGATTAGCAGAGCGAGGTATGTAGGCGGTGCTACAGAGTTC
TTGAAGTGGTGGCCTAACTACGGCTACACTAGAAGGACAGTATTTGGTATCTGCGCTCTGCTGAAGCCAG
TTACCTTCGGAAAAAGAGTTGGTAGCTCTTGATCCGGCAAACAAACCACCGCTGGTAGCGGTGGTTTTTT
TGTTTGCAAGCAGCAGATTACGCGCAGAAAAAAAGGATTTCAAGAAGATCCTTTGATCTTTTCTACGGGG
TCTGACGCTCAGTGGAACGAAAACTCACGTTAAGGGATTTTGGTCATGAGATTATCAAAAAGGATCTTCA
CCTAGATCCTTTTATAGTCCGGAATCGTCACACAAAAAACCAACACACAGATGTAATGAAAATAAAGATA
TTTTATTGCGGCCATCGTGATGGCTAGAGTTTAGCCCTCCCACACATAACCAGAGGGCAGCAATTCACGA
ATCCCAACTGCCGTCGGCTGTCCATCACTGTCCTTCACTATGGCTTTGATCCCAGGATGCAGATCGAGAA
GCACCTGTCGGCACCGTCCGCAGGGGCTCAAGATGCCCCTGTTCTCATTTCCGATCGCGACGATACAAGT
CAGGTTGCCAGCTGCCGCAGCAGCAGCAGTGCCCAGCACCACGAGTTCTGCACAAGGTCCCCCAGTAAAA
TGATATACATTGACACCAGTGAAGATGCGGCCGTCGCTAGAGAGAGCTGCGCTGGCGACGCTGTAGTCTT
CAGAGATGGGGATGCTGTTGATTGTAGCCGTTGCTCTTTCAATGAGGGTGGATTCTTCTTGAGACAAAGG
CTTGGCCATGGTGGCGCTAGTGTCAGAAGAATCGAGCTTTTTGCAAAAGCCTAGGCCTCCAAAAAAGCCT
CCTCACTACTTCTGGAATAGCTCAGAGGCCGAGGCGGCCTCGGCCTCTGCATAAATAAAAAAAATTAGTC
AGCCATGGGGCGGAGAATGGGCGGAACTGGGCGGAGTTAGGGGCGGGATGGGCGGAGTTAGGGGCGGGAC
TATGGTTGCTGACTAATTGAGATGCATGCTTTGCATACTTCTGCCTGCTGGGGAGCCTGGGGACTTTCCA
CACCTGGTTGCTGACTAATTGAGATGCATGCTTTGCATACTTCTGCCTGCTGGGGAGCCTGGGGACTTTC
CACACCCTAACTGACACACATTCCACAGCTGGTTCTTTCCGCCTCAGAAGGTACCTAACCAAGTTCCTCT
TTCAGAGGTTATTTCAGGCCATGGTGCTGCGC
